Addgene plasmid #239085: pccGFP-MalE-neg-2F12
Purpose: Negative control for liquid MalE complementation assay
Depositing lab: Alessandro Senes. Depositing organization: University of Wisconsin, Madison. Publication: High-throughput discovery of transmembrane helix dimers from human single-pass membrane proteins with TOXGREEN sort-seq. Anderson SM, Choi J, Cushman EM, Leander M, Raman S, Senes A. bioRxiv 2025.04.22.650048 10.1101/2025.04.22.650048.
Backbone
  Vector backbone: pccGFPKAN
  Backbone size w/o insert (bp): 7375
  Total vector size (bp): 7438
  Vector type: Bacterial Expression
Growth in bacteria
  Bacterial resistance: Ampicillin, 100 μg/mL
  Growth temperature: 37°C
  Growth strain: DH5alpha
  Copy number: High Copy
Gene/Insert
  Gene/Insert name: transmembrane domain of LRIG3
  Species: H. sapiens (human)
  Insert size (bp): 63
  Mutation: Changed Valine 815 to Isoleucine
  Tag / fusion protein: ToxR (N terminal on backbone); MBP (C terminal on backbone)
  Cloning method: Restriction Enzyme; 5′ cloning site NheI (not destroyed); 3′ cloning site BamHI (destroyed during cloning)
  Sequencing primers: 5′ acggttgaagaagagatggctcgc
Terms and licenses: Academic/Nonprofit Terms; Industry Terms: Not Available to Industry
How to cite: pccGFP-MalE-neg-2F12 was a gift from Alessandro Senes (Addgene plasmid # 239085 ; http://n2t.net/addgene:239085 ; RRID:Addgene_239085)
