[The description below was written by a language model from this plasmid's Addgene catalogue record and pLannotate feature annotations shown in this document.]
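Description:
pccGFP-MalE-neg-2F12 is a bacterial expression plasmid built on the pccGFPKAN backbone and belongs to the TOXGREEN family of reporters for transmembrane helix association in E. coli. It replicates from a ColE1/pMB1-type origin, with pBR322-derived bom and rop elements also annotated, although the catalogue lists it as high copy. Selection is by ampicillin through the bla gene and its own promoter.

The payload is a chimeric protein in which the N-terminal DNA-binding portion of Vibrio cholerae ToxR is joined to a test transmembrane segment and then to E. coli maltose-binding protein (MBP, malE) at the C-terminus. According to the catalogue, the insert is the 63 bp transmembrane domain of human LRIG3 carrying a Val815-to-Ile change, cloned between NheI and BamHI. In this type of assay, self-association of the transmembrane helix dimerizes ToxR, which then activates a ToxR-responsive promoter driving a reporter. Here the reporter is superfolder GFP, encoded on the opposite strand downstream of V. cholerae-derived sequence (annotated as a zot fragment) and a cat promoter fragment. rrnB terminators flank the reporter cassette. MBP allows membrane insertion and topology to be checked by complementation of a malE-deficient host growing on maltose, and this plasmid is deposited as the negative control for the liquid version of that assay. The record does not state why it fails to complement.

The sequenced record is 6,907 nt, shorter than the 7,438 bp listed in the catalogue. In the feature table only a few bases separate the toxR fragment from MBP, and no distinct transmembrane insert is annotated. The two sources therefore may not fully agree.
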