Features (pLannotate 1.2.2; 16 found; start..end, strand, type, name):
      1..589     +  rep_origin     ori: high-copy-number ColE1/pMB1/pBR322/pUC origin of replication
    775..915     -  misc_feature   bom: basis of mobility region from pBR322
   1017..1208    -  CDS            rop: Rop protein, which maintains plasmids at low copy number; rop
   1225..1605    +  CDS            YPB1_ECOLX: Protein predicted: Swiss-Prot protein existence level 4. From Escherichia coli.
   1790..1817    -  terminator     rrnB T2 terminator: transcription terminator T2 from the E. coli rrnB gene
   1909..1995    -  terminator     rrnB T1 terminator: Escherichia coli rrnB; transcription terminator T1 from the E. coli rrnB gene
   1997..2112    -  ncRNA          5S rRNA: Accession: RF00001 - 5S ribosomal RNA
   2433..3146    -  CDS            Superfolder GFP: Superfolder GFP is a basic (constitutively fluorescent) green fluorescent protein published in 2005, derived from Aequorea victoria. It is reported to be a very rapidly-maturing weak dimer.
   3147..3175    -  promoter       cat promoter (fragment): promoter of the E. coli cat gene encoding chloramphenicol acetyltransferase
   3326..3388    -  CDS            zot (fragment): ZOT_VIBCH - Experimental evidence at protein level: Swiss-Prot protein existence level 1. Increases the permeability of the small intestine mucosa by affecting the structure of intercellular tight junctions (zonula occludens). From Vibrio cholerae serotype O1 (strain ATCC 39315 / El Tor Inaba N16961).
   3507..3593    -  terminator     rrnB T1 terminator: Escherichia coli rrnB; transcription terminator T1 from the E. coli rrnB gene
   3944..4603    +  CDS            toxR (fragment): TOXR_VIBCH - Protein predicted: Swiss-Prot protein existence level 4. This transcription activator controls cholera toxin, pilus colonization factor and outer membrane protein expression in V.cholerae. It binds to the 5'-TTTTGAT-3' tandemly repeated DNA sequence in the cholera toxin promoter region. ToxS interacts with the C-terminal periplasmic domain of ToxR, stimulating its activity. It activates transcription at the promoters for tcpI and tcpA and this is presumably via ToxT. From Vibrio cholerae serotype O1 (strain ATCC 39315 / El Tor Inaba N16961).
   4610..5707    +  CDS            MBP: maltose binding protein from E. coli; malE (mutated); This version of the gene does not encode a signal sequence, so MBP will remain in the cytosol.
   5708..5727    +  misc_feature   MCS (fragment): pUC18/19 multiple cloning site
   5772..5876    +  promoter       AmpR promoter: bla
   5877..6737    +  CDS            AmpR: β-lactamase; bla; confers resistance to ampicillin, carbenicillin, and related antibiotics
>Addgene plasmid #239085 | pccGFP-MalE-neg-2F12 | addgene full sequence | sequence record 474390 | Addgene NGS Result
TTGAGATCCTTTTTTTCTGCGCGTAATCTGCTGCTTGCAAACAAAAAAACCACCGCTACCAGCGGTGGTT
TGTTTGCCGGATCAAGAGCTACCAACTCTTTTTCCGAAGGTAACTGGCTTCAGCAGAGCGCAGATACCAA
ATACTGTCCTTCTAGTGTAGCCGTAGTTAGGCCACCACTTCAAGAACTCTGTAGCACCGCCTACATACCT
CGCTCTGCTAATCCTGTTACCAGTGGCTGCTGCCAGTGGCGATAAGTCGTGTCTTACCGGGTTGGACTCA
AGACGATAGTTACCGGATAAGGCGCAGCGGTCGGGCTGAACGGGGGGTTCGTGCACACAGCCCAGCTTGG
AGCGAACGACCTACACCGAACTGAGATACCTACAGCGTGAGCTATGAGAAAGCGCCACGCTTCCCGAAGG
GAGAAAGGCGGACAGGTATCCGGTAAGCGGCAGGGTCGGAACAGGAGAGCGCACGAGGGAGCTTCCAGGG
GGAAACGCCTGGTATCTTTATAGTCCTGTCGGGTTTCGCCACCTCTGACTTGAGCGTCGATTTTTGTGAT
GCTCGTCAGGGGGGCGGAGCCTATGGAAAAACGCCAGCAACGCGGCCTTTTTACGGTTCCTGGCCTTTTG
CTGGCCTTTTGCTCACATGTTCTTTCCTGCGTTATCCCCTGATTCTGTGGATAACCGTATTACCGCCTTT
GAGTGAGCTGATACCGCTCGCCGCAGCCGAACGACCGAGCGCAGCGAGTCAGTGAGCGAGGAAGCGGAAG
AGCGCCTGATGCGGTATTTTCTCCTTACGCATCTGTGCGGTATTTCACACCGCATATGGTGCACTCTCAG
TACAATCTGCTCTGATGCCGCATAGTTAAGCCAGTATACACTCCGCTATCGCTACGTGACTGGGTCATGG
CTGCGCCCCGACACCCGCCAACACCCGCTGACGCGCCCTGACGGGCTTGTCTGCTCCCGGCATCCGCTTA
CAGACAAGCTGTGACCGTCTCCGGGAGCTGCATGTGTCAGAGGTTTTCACCGTCATCACCGAAACGCGCG
AGGCAGCTGCGGTAAAGCTCATCAGCGTGGTCGTGAAGCGATTCACAGATGTCTGCCTGTTCATCCGCGT
CCAGCTCGTTGAGTTTCTCCAGAAGCGTTAATGTCTGGCTTCTGATAAAGCGGGCCATGTTAAGGGCGGT
TTTTTCCTGTTTGGTCACTGATGCCTCCGTGTAAGGGGGATTTCTGTTCATGGGGGTAATGATACCGATG
AAACGAGAGAGGATGCTCACGATACGGGTTACTGATGATGAACATGCCCGGTTACTGGAACGTTGTGAGG
GTAAACAACTGGCGGTATGGATGCGGCGGGACCAGAGAAAAATCACTCAGGGTCAATGCCAGCGCTTCGT
TAATACAGATGTAGGTGTTCCACAGGGTAGCCAGCAGCATCCTGCGATGCAGATCCGGAACATAATGGTG
CAGGGCGCTGACTTCCGCGTTTCCAGACTTTACGAAACACGGAAACCGAAGACCATTCATGTTGTTGCTC
AGGTCGCAGACGTTTTGCAGCAGCAGTCGCTTCACGTTCGCTCGCGTATCGGTGATTCATTCTGCTAACC
AGTAAGGCAACCCCGCCAGCCTAGCCGGGTCCTCAACGACAGGAGCACGATCATGCGCACCCGTGGCCAG
GACCCAACGCTGCCCGACTGCTTTCCTGATGCAAAAACGAGGCTAGTTTACCGTATCTGTGGGGGGATGG
CTTGTAGATATGACGACAGGAAGAGTTTGTAGAAACGCAAAAAGGCCATCCGTCAGGATGGCCTTCTGCT
TAATTTGATGCCTGGCAGTTTATGGCGGGCGTCCTGCCCGCCACCCTCCGGGCCGTTGCTTCGCAACGTT
CAAATCCGCTCCCGGCGGATTTGTCCTACTCAGGAGAGCGTTCACCGACAAACAACAGATAAAACGAAAG
GCCCAGTCTTTCGACTGAGCCTTTCGTTTTATTTGATGCCTGGCAGTTCCCTACTCTCGCATGGGGAGAC
CCCACACTACCATCGGCGCTACGGCGTTTCACTTCTGAGTTCGGCATGGGGTCAGGTGGGACCACCGCGC
TACTGCCGCCAGGCAAATTCTGTTTTATCAGACCGCTTCTGCGTTCTGATTTAATCTGTATCAGGCTGAA
AATCTTCTCTCATCCGCCAAAACAGCCGAGATGCGCCGCGTGCGGCTGCTGGAGATGGCGGACGCGATGG
ATATGTTCTGCCAAGGGTTGGTTTGCGCATTCACAGTTCTCCGCAAGAATTGATTGGCTCCAATTCTTGG
AGTGGTGAATCCGTTAGCGAGGTGCCGCCTCGACGAATTTCTGCCATTCATCCGCTTATTATCACTTATT
CAGGCGTAGCAACCAGGCGTTTAAGGGCACCAATAACTGCCTTAAAAACTCATTTGTACAGTTCATCCAT
ACCATGCGTGATGCCCGCTGCGGTTACGAACTCCAGCAGAACCATGTGATCGCGTTTCTCGTTCGGATCT
TTAGACAGAACGCTTTGCGTGCTCAGATAGTGATTGTCTGGCAGCAGAACAGGACCATCACCGATTGGAG
TGTTTTGCTGGTAGTGATCAGCCAGCTGCACGCTGCCATCCTCCACGTTGTGGCGAATTTTAAAATTCGC
TTTAATGCCATTTTTTTGTTTATCGGCGGTGATGTAAACATTGTGGCTGTTAAAATTGTATTCCAGCTTA
TGGCCCAGGATATTGCCGTCTTCTTTAAAGTCAATGCCTTTCAGCTCAATGCGGTTTACCAGGGTATCGC
CTTCAAATTTCACTTCCGCACGCGTTTTGTACGTGCCGTCATCCTTAAAGGAAATCGTGCGTTCCTGCAC
ATAGCCTTCCGGCATGGCGGACTTGAAGAAGTCATGCTGCTTCATGTGGTCCGGATAACGAGCAAAGCAC
TGAACACCATAAGTCAGCGTCGTTACCAGAGTCGGCCAAGGTACCGGCAGTTTACCAGTAGTACAGATGA
ACTTCAGCGTCAGTTTACCATTAGTTGCGTCACCTTCACCCTCGCCACGCACGGAAAACTTATGACCGTT
GACATCACCATCCAGTTCCACCAGAATAGGGACGACACCAGTGAACAGCTCTTCGCCTTTGCCCATTTTA
GCTTCCTTAGCTCCTGAAAATCTCGTCGAAGCTCGGCGGATTTGTCCTACTCAAGCTTGCTCCCTTTGTT
TAACAGAAAAATAATTGATCAAAACAATTAAATAAGTAAATAAATTTGTATTATTTGAAATCAAAAATCA
AAAATCAAAAATCAAAAATCAAAAATCAAAAATCAAAATATACTATTTAGTCCTTTTTTATCATTTTCTG
TTTTTATCGGTAAACCCCGTTTCACTTCTAAGCTTGGCTGCAGGTCGACGGATCGATCCCCGGGAATTCC
TGGCAGTTTATGGCGGGCGTCCTGCCCGCCACCCTCCGGGCCGTTGCTTCGCAACGTTCAAATCCGCTCC
CGGCGGATTTGTCCTACTCAGGAGAGCGTTCACCGACAAACAACAGATAAAACGAAAGGCCCAGTCTTTC
GACTGAGCCTTTCGTTTTATTTGATGCCTGGGGAATTCTTGAAGACGAAAGGGCCTCGTGATACGCCTAT
TTTTATAGGTTAATGTCATGATAATAATGGTTTCTTAGGGGCGCGTTTCTTTATTAGTGGTTGCAGTCTC
GCTCATAATCGCTCCGTTTACTTCTGTTCCAAACAATTGATCCATTGAGACTCAATGGAATTACCTTGAT
GTGCAAGTGAGATATGGACAAAAAATGTAAATTCAAGGTCAAAACTCATAAAAACACTGTTTTTTGATCG
AGATTGGATTATTCTAAGTCTGCATTTTTATCAAAGAAGATAAAAAAACCAGTAAAGTCTGAGTGTTGGG
ACAGGGAGATACTGGGACATTAGATGTTCGGATTAGGACACAACTCAAAAGAGATTTCGATGAGTCATAT
TGGTACTAAATTCATTCTTGCTGAAAAATTTACCTTCGATCCCCTAAGCAATACTCTGATTGACAAAGAA
GATAGTGAAGAGATCATTCGATTAGGCAGCAACGAAAGCCGAATTCTTTGGCTGCTGGCCCAACGTCCAA
ACGAGGTGATTTCTCGCAATGATTTGCATGACTTTGTTTGGCGAGAGCAAGGTTTTGAAGTCGATGATTC
CAGCTTAACCCAAGCCATTTCGACTCTGCGCAAAATGCTCAAAGATTCGACAAAGTCCCCACAATACGTC
AAAACGGTTCCGAAGCGCGGTTACCAATTGATCGCCCGAGTGGAAACGGTTGAAGAAGAGATGGCTCGCG
AAAACGAAGCTGCTCATGACATCTCTCAGCCAGAATCTGTCAATGAATACGCAGAATCAAGCAGTGTGCC
TTCATCAGCCACTGTAGTGAACACACCGCAGCCAGCCAATGTCGTGGCGAATAAATCGGCTCCAAACTTG
GGGAATCGAGCTAGCGTGGTGATTATTGCGATTGTGTGCTGCGTGGTGGGCACCAGCCTGGTGTGGGTGG
TGATTATTTTGATCCTGATCAACCCAAGCCAATCCAGCTTTAAACCCCTAACGGATATCAAAATCGAAGA
AGGTAAACTGGTAATCTGGATTAACGGCGATAAAGGCTATAACGGTCTCGCTGAAGTCGGTAAGAAATTC
GAGAAAGATACCGGAATTAAAGTCACCGTTGAGCATCCGGATAAACTGGAAGAGAAATTCCCACAGGTTG
CGGCAACTGGCGATGGCCCTGACATTATCTTCTGGGCACACGACCGCTTTGGTGGCTACGCTCAATCTGG
CCTGTTGGCTGAAATCACCCCGGACAAAGCGTTCCAGGACAAGCTGTATCCGTTTACCTGGGATGCCGTA
CGTTACAACGGCAAGCTGATTGCTTACCCGATCGCTGTTGAAGCGTTATCGCTGATTTATAACAAAGATC
TGCTGCCGAACCCGCCAAAAACCTGGGAAGAGATCCCGGCGCTGGATAAAGAACTGAAAGCGAAAGGTAA
GAGCGCGCTGATGTTCAACCTGCAAGAACCGTACTTCACCTGGCCGCTGATTGCTGCTGACGGGGGTTAT
GCGTTCAAGTATGAAAACGGCAAGTACGACATTAAAGACGTGGGCGTGGATAACGCTGGCGCGAAAGCGG
GTCTGACCTTCCTGGTTGACCTGATTAAAAACAAACACATGAATGCAGACACCGATTACTCCATCGCAGA
AGCTGCCTTTAATAAAGGCGAAACAGCGATGACCATCAACGGCCCGTGGGCATGGTCCAACATCGACACC
AGCAAAGTGAATTATGGTGTAACGGTACTGCCGACCTTCAAGGGTCAACCATCCAAACCGTTCGTTGGCG
TGCTGAGCGCAGGTATTAACGCCGCCAGTCCGAACAAAGAGCTGGCGAAAGAGTTCCTCGAAAACTATCT
GCTGACTGATGAAGGTCTGGAAGCGGTTAATAAAGACAAACCGCTGGGTGCCGTAGCGCTGAAGTCTTAC
GAGGAAGAGTTGGCGAAAGATCCACGTATTGCCGCCACCATGGAAAACGCCCAGAAAGGTGAAATCATGC
CGAACATCCCGCAGATGTCCGCTTTCTGGTATGCCGTGCGTACTGCGGTGATCAACGCCGCCAGCGGTCG
TCAGACTGTCGATGAAGCCCTGAAAGACGCGCAGACTAATTCGAGCTCGGTACCCGGCCGGGGATCTTAA
TCTAGCAGGTGGCACTTTTCGGGGAAATGTGCGCGGAACCCCTATTTGTTTATTTTTCTAAATACATTCA
AATATGTATCCGCTCATGAGACAATAACCCTGATAAATGCTTCAATAATATTGAAAAAGGAAGAGTATGA
GTATTCAACATTTCCGTGTCGCCCTTATTCCCTTTTTTGCGGCATTTTGCCTTCCTGTTTTTGCTCACCC
AGAAACGCTGGTGAAAGTAAAAGATGCTGAAGATCAGTTGGGTGCACGAGTGGGTTACATCGAACTGGAT
CTCAACAGCGGTAAGATCCTTGAGAGTTTTCGCCCCGAAGAACGTTTTCCAATGATGAGCACTTTTAAAG
TTCTGCTATGTGGCGCGGTATTATCCCGTGTTGACGCCGGGCAAGAGCAACTCGGTCGCCGCATACACTA
TTCTCAGAATGACTTGGTTGAGTACTCACCAGTCACAGAAAAGCATCTTACGGATGGCATGACAGTAAGA
GAATTATGCAGTGCTGCCATAACCATGAGTGATAACACTGCGGCCAACTTACTTCTGACAACGATCGGAG
GACCGAAGGAGCTAACCGCTTTTTTGCACAACATGGGGGATCATGTAACTCGCCTTGATCGTTGGGAACC
GGAGCTGAATGAAGCCATACCAAACGACGAGCGTGACACCACGATGCCTGCAGCAATGGCAACAACGTTG
CGCAAACTATTAACTGGCGAACTACTTACTCTAGCTTCCCGGCAACAATTAATAGACTGGATGGAGGCGG
ATAAAGTTGCAGGACCACTTCTGCGCTCGGCCCTTCCGGCTGGCTGGTTTATTGCTGATAAATCTGGAGC
CGGTGAGCGTGGGTCTCGCGGTATCATTGCAGCACTGGGGCCAGATGGTAAGCCCTCCCGTATCGTAGTT
ATCTACACGACGGGGAGTCAGGCAACTATGGATGAACGAAATAGACAGATCGCTGAGATAGGTGCCTCAC
TGATTAAGCATTGGTAACTGTCAGACCAAGTTTACTCATATATACTTTAGATTGATTTAAAACTTCATTT
TTAATTTAAAAGGATCTAGGTGAAGATCCTTTTTGATAATCTCATGACCAAAATCCCTTAACGTGAGTTT
TCGTTCCACTGAGCGTCAGACCCCGTAGAAAAGATCAAAGGATCTTC
